Addgene plasmid #242023: Split PS Intein TetR-vp16
Purpose: Blue-light-induced reconstitution of the tTA transactivator via split PS Intein-mediated fusion of TetR and VP16.
Depositing lab: Vladislav Verkhusha. Depositing organization: Albert Einstein College of Medicine. Publication: Photoswitchable intein for light control of covalent protein binding and cleavage. Baloban M, Manoilov KY, Karasev MM, Verkhusha VV, Shcherbakova DM. Nat Commun. 2025 Sep 11;16(1):8263. doi: 10.1038/s41467-025-63595-9. PubMed 40935816.
Backbone
  Vector backbone: mEGFP-N1
  Backbone size w/o insert (bp): 3930
  Vector type: Mammalian Expression
Growth in bacteria
  Bacterial resistance: Kanamycin, 50 μg/mL
  Growth temperature: 37°C
  Growth strain: DH5alpha
  Copy number: High Copy
Gene/Insert
  Gene/Insert name: Split PS Intein TetR-vp16 (alt name: TetR-Linker-SGY-IntN--T2A--IntC1-Linker 1-VVD-Linker 2-VVD-Linker 3-IntC-SSS-Linker-vp16-T2A-mEGFP)
  Species: Synthetic
  Insert size (bp): 2524
  Promoter: CMV
  Cloning method: Restriction Enzyme; 5′ cloning site NheI (not destroyed); 3′ cloning site NotI (not destroyed)
  Sequencing primers: 5′ CMV Forward; 3′ SV40pA-R
Terms and licenses: Academic/Nonprofit Terms; Industry Terms: Not Available to Industry
How to cite: Split PS Intein TetR-vp16 was a gift from Vladislav Verkhusha (Addgene plasmid # 242023 ; http://n2t.net/addgene:242023 ; RRID:Addgene_242023)
