[The description below was written by a language model from this plasmid's Addgene catalogue record and pLannotate feature annotations shown in this document.]
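Description:
Split PS Intein TetR-vp16 is a mammalian expression plasmid built on the mEGFP-N1 backbone. It is propagated in E. coli from a high-copy ColE1/pUC-type origin and also carries an f1 origin. A single NeoR/KanR cassette, preceded by both a bacterial (bla) promoter and the SV40 early promoter and followed by the HSV TK polyadenylation signal, gives kanamycin resistance in bacteria and can confer G418 resistance in mammalian cells. The sequenced record is 7,240 nt, somewhat larger than the sum of the catalogued backbone and insert sizes. The short large T antigen, ble and bGH poly(A) fragments in the annotation are most likely partial homology matches to backbone sequence.

The synthetic insert sits between NheI and NotI, downstream of the CMV enhancer/promoter and upstream of the SV40 polyadenylation signal. It is one open reading frame divided by T2A peptides into three products. The first is the DNA-binding repressor TetR, joined through a linker to the N-terminal intein fragment. The second is the C-terminal intein portion, interrupted by two linker-connected copies of the Neurospora blue-light photoreceptor VVD and followed by a linker and the HSV VP16 activation domain. The annotation detects only one VVD-derived segment, matched to the pMag variant, and leaves the intein parts unlabelled. The third product is mEGFP, which serves as a co-expressed marker of transfected cells.

According to the stated purpose, blue light enables the split photoswitchable intein to fuse TetR covalently to VP16, reconstituting the tTA transactivator. The plasmid therefore provides optical control of transcription from tetracycline-responsive promoters. A matching reporter is not part of this construct.
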