Features (pLannotate 1.2.2; 17 found; start..end, strand, type, name):
      1..304     +  enhancer       CMV enhancer: human cytomegalovirus immediate early enhancer
    305..508     +  promoter       CMV promoter: human cytomegalovirus (CMV) immediate early promoter
    540..1160    +  CDS            tetR: TETR2_ECOLX - Experimental evidence at protein level: Swiss-Prot protein existence level 1. TetR is the repressor of the tetracycline resistance element; its N-terminal region forms a helix-turn-helix structure and binds DNA. Binding of tetracycline to TetR reduces the repressor affinity for the tetracycline resistance gene (tetA) promoter operator sites. From Escherichia coli.
   2106..2555    +  CDS            pMag: "positive Magnet" variant of an N-terminally truncated Vivid (VVD) blue light photoreceptor from Neurospora crassa (Kawano et al., 2015) rapidly heterodimerizes with nMagHigh1 upon blue light irradiation to form a complex with slow switch-off kinetics
   2823..3056    +  CDS            VP16 AD: transcriptional activation domain of herpes simplex virus protein VP16 (Triezenberg et al., 1988; Cousens et al., 1989); UL48
   3126..3845    +  CDS            mEGFP: enhanced GFP with monomerizing A206K mutation (Zacharias et al., 2002) mammalian codon-optimized
   3862..3945    +  CDS            large T antigen (fragment): large T antigen from SV40 (simian virus 40)
   3968..4089    +  polyA_signal   SV40 poly(A) signal: SV40 polyadenylation signal
   4123..4551    -  rep_origin     f1 ori (sequence partly withheld): f1 bacteriophage origin of replication; arrow indicates direction of (+) strand synthesis
   4578..4682    +  promoter       AmpR promoter: bla
   4684..5041    +  promoter       SV40 promoter: SV40 enhancer and early promoter
   5076..5870    +  CDS            NeoR/KanR: aminoglycoside phosphotransferase from Tn5; aph(3')-II (or nptII); confers resistance to neomycin, kanamycin, and G418 (Geneticin®)
   5891..6043    +  CDS            ble (fragment): BLE_KLEPN - Experimental evidence at protein level: Swiss-Prot protein existence level 1. Binding protein with a strong affinity to the bleomycin family of antibiotics. Binds to CL990; an antimitotic-antibiotic compound. From Klebsiella pneumoniae.
   6102..6149    +  polyA_signal   HSV TK poly(A) signal: herpes simplex virus thymidine kinase polyadenylation signal (Cole and Stacy, 1985)
   6240..6256    -  polyA_signal   bGH poly(A) signal (fragment): bovine growth hormone polyadenylation signal
   6478..7066    +  rep_origin     ori: high-copy-number ColE1/pMB1/pBR322/pUC origin of replication
   7181..7240    +  enhancer       CMV enhancer (fragment): human cytomegalovirus immediate early enhancer
>Addgene plasmid #242023 | Split PS Intein TetR-vp16 | addgene full sequence | sequence record 483143 | Addgene NGS Result
CGTTACATAACTTACGGTAAATGGCCCGCCTGGCTGACCGCCCAACGACCCCCGCCCATTGACGTCAATA
ATGACGTATGTTCCCATAGTAACGCCAATAGGGACTTTCCATTGACGTCAATGGGTGGAGTATTTACGGT
AAACTGCCCACTTGGCAGTACATCAAGTGTATCATATGCCAAGTACGCCCCCTATTGACGTCAATGACGG
TAAATGGCCCGCCTGGCATTATGCCCAGTACATGACCTTATGGGACTTTCCTACTTGGCAGTACATCTAC
GTATTAGTCATCGCTATTACCATGGTGATGCGGTTTTGGCAGTACATCAATGGGCGTGGATAGCGGTTTG
ACTCACGGGGATTTCCAAGTCTCCACCCCATTGACGTCAATGGGAGTTTGTTTTGGCACCAAAATCAACG
GGACTTTCCAAAATGTCGTAACAACTCCGCCCCATTGACGCAAATGGGCGGTAGGCGTGTACGGTGGGAG
GTCTATATAAGCAGAGCTGGTTTAGTGAACCGTCAGATCCGCTAGCACCATGTCTAGATTAGATAAAAGT
AAAGTGATTAACAGCGCATTAGAGCTGCTTAATGAGGTCGGAATCGAAGGTTTAACAACCCGTAAACTCG
CCCAGAAGCTAGGTGTAGAGCAGCCTACATTGTATTGGCATGTAAAAAATAAGCGGGCTTTGCTCGACGC
CTTAGCCATTGAGATGTTAGATAGGCACCATACTCACTTTTGCCCTTTAGAAGGGGAAAGCTGGCAAGAT
TTTTTACGTAATAACGCTAAAAGTTTTAGATGTGCTTTACTAAGTCATCGCGATGGAGCAAAAGTACATT
TAGGTACACGGCCTACAGAAAAACAGTATGAAACTCTCGAAAATCAATTAGCCTTTTTATGCCAACAAGG
TTTTTCACTAGAGAATGCATTATATGCACTCAGCGCTGTGGGGCATTTTACTTTAGGTTGCGTATTGGAA
GATCAAGAGCATCAAGTCGCTAAAGAAGAAAGGGAAACACCTACTACTGATAGTATGCCGCCATTATTAC
GACAAGCTATCGAATTATTTGATCACCAAGGTGCAGAGCCAGCCTTCTTATTCGGCCTTGAATTGATCAT
ATGCGGATTAGAAAAACAACTTAAATGTGAAAGTGGGTCCGGGGGTGGAGGGTCGGGTGGAGGAGGTTCC
GGATACTGTCTGGATCTGAAAACCCAGGTTCAGACACCGCAGGGTATGAAAGAAATTTCAAATATTCAGG
TGGGTGATCTGGTTCTGAGCAATACTGGTTATAATGAAGTGCTGAATGTGTTTCCGAAAAGCAAAAAAAA
AAGCTATAAAATCACCCTGGAAGATGGCAAAGAAATCATTTGTAGCGAAGAACACCTGTTTCCGACCCAG
ACTGGTGAAATGAATATTAGCGGTGGTCTGAAAGAAGGTATGTGCCTGTATGTTAAAGGCAGCGGCGAGG
GCAGGGGCAGCCTGCTGACCTGCGGCGACGTGGAGGAGAACCCCGGCCCCGGCGAAATGATGCTGAAAAA
AATCCTGAAAATCGAGGAACTGGATGAACGCGGTACCGGCAGCGGAGGTCATACCTTGTATGCGCCGGGG
GGTTATGACATCATGGGTTACCTCATACAGATCATGAATAGGCCGAACCCACAAGTGGAACTCGGACCCG
TCGATACCTCCTGCGCTCTCATTCTGTGTGACCTTAAGCAGAAGGATACCCCTATCGTGTACGCCTCCGA
GGCATTTCTGTACATGACAGGGTACTCGAACGCCGAAGTGCTGGGACGGAACTGCCGCTTCCTGCAAAGC
CCGGATGGAATGGTGAAGCCTAAGTCAACCCGCAAATACGTGGACTCCAACACTATCAACACCATGCGCA
AGGCCATTGACCGCAATGCTGAGGTGCAAGTGGAAGTGGTGAACTTCAAGAAGAATGGACAGCGCTTCGT
CAACTTCCTGACTATGATCCCCGTGCGCGACGAGACCGGCGAATATCGGTACAGCATGGGGTTTCAGTGT
GAGACAGAGGGCGGCTCAGGAGGCAGCGGCGGTTCTGGAGGTTCCGGTGGCGGCTCAGGAGGTAGCGGAG
GGTCTCACACTCTTTACGCCCCTGGAGGATACGACATTATGGGATATTTGATTCAGATTATGAACCGCCC
AAACCCTCAGGTCGAACTGGGGCCTGTGGACACGTCATGTGCCCTGATCCTGTGCGATCTGAAGCAAAAG
GACACTCCGATTGTCTACGCCTCGGAAGCCTTCTTGTATATGACCGGATACAGCAATGCAGAGGTGCTCG
GTAGGAACTGCAGATTCCTGCAGTCCCCCGACGGGATGGTGAAACCAAAGTCCACTCGCAAATATGTGGA
CTCGAACACGATCAATACAATGCGGAAGGCCATCGACCGGAACGCCGAGGTCCAGGTGGAGGTGGTCAAC
TTTAAGAAGAACGGCCAGCGGTTCGTGAACTTTCTCACCATGATTCCGGTCCGGGATGAAACCGGAGAGT
ACAGATACTCCATGGGATTCCAGTGCGAAACCGAAGGGTCAGGATCCGAACTGATTGATATTGAAGTTAG
CGGTAACCACCTGTTCTATGCCAATGATATTCTGACCCATAATAGCTCGAGCGGAGGGGGAGGATCTGGA
GGGGGTGGTTCGGCGTACAGCCGCGCGCGTACGAAAAACAATTACGGGTCTACCATCGAGGGCCTGCTCG
ATCTCCCGGACGACGACGCCCCCGAAGAGGCGGGGCTGGCGGCTCCGCGCCTGTCCTTTCTCCCCGCGGG
ACACACGCGCAGACTGTCGACGGCCCCCCCGACCGATGTCAGCCTGGGGGACGAGCTCCACTTAGACGGC
GAGGACGTGGCGATGGCGCATGCCGACGCGCTAGACGATTTCGATCTGGACATGTTGGGGGACGGGGATT
CCCCGGGTCCGGGATTTACCCCCCACGACTCCGCCCCCTACGGCGCTCTGGATATGGCCGACTTCGAGTT
TGAGCAGATGTTTACCGATGCCCTTGGAATTGACGAGTACGGTGGGGAATTCGGTAGCGGCGAGGGCAGA
GGAAGTCTGCTAACATGCGGTGATGTCGAGGAGAATCCTGGCCCAATGGTGAGCAAGGGCGAGGAGCTGT
TCACCGGGGTGGTGCCCATCCTGGTCGAGCTGGACGGCGACGTAAACGGCCACAAGTTCAGCGTGTCCGG
CGAGGGCGAGGGCGATGCCACCTACGGCAAGCTGACCCTGAAGTTCATCTGCACCACCGGCAAGCTGCCC
GTGCCCTGGCCCACCCTCGTGACCACCCTGACCTACGGCGTGCAGTGCTTCAGCCGCTACCCCGACCACA
TGAAGCAGCACGACTTCTTCAAGTCCGCCATGCCCGAAGGCTACGTCCAGGAGCGCACCATCTTCTTCAA
GGACGACGGCAACTACAAGACCCGCGCCGAGGTGAAGTTCGAGGGCGACACCCTGGTGAACCGCATCGAG
CTGAAGGGCATCGACTTCAAGGAGGACGGCAACATCCTGGGGCACAAGCTGGAGTACAACTACAACAGCC
ACAACGTCTATATCATGGCCGACAAGCAGAAGAACGGCATCAAGGTGAACTTCAAGATCCGCCACAACAT
CGAGGACGGCAGCGTGCAGCTCGCCGACCACTACCAGCAGAACACCCCCATCGGCGACGGCCCCGTGCTG
CTGCCCGACAACCACTACCTGAGCACCCAGTCCAAGCTGAGCAAAGACCCCAACGAGAAGCGCGATCACA
TGGTCCTGCTGGAGTTCGTGACCGCCGCCGGGATCACTCTCGGCATGGACGAGCTGTACAAGTAAAGCGG
CCGCGACTCTAGATCATAATCAGCCATACCACATTTGTAGAGGTTTTACTTGCTTTAAAAAACCTCCCAC
ACCTCCCCCTGAACCTGAAACATAAAATGAATGCAATTGTTGTTGTTAACTTGTTTATTGCAGCTTATAA
TGGTTACAAATAAAGCAATAGCATCACAAATTTCACAAATAAAGCATTTTTTTCACTGCATTCTAGTTGT
GGTTTGTCCAAACTCATCAATGTATCTTAAGGCGTAAATTGTAAGCGTTAATATTTTGTTAAAATTCGCG
TTAAATTTTTGTTAAATCAGCTCATTTTTTAACCAATAGGCCGAAATCGGCAAAATCCCTTATAAATCAA
AAGAATAGACCGAGATAGGGT
[37 nt withheld, positions 4222-4258]
AAAGAACGTGGACTCCAACGTCAAAGG
[49 nt withheld, positions 4286-4334]
T
[91 nt withheld, positions 4336-4426]
G
[124 nt withheld, positions 4428-4551]
CAGGTGGCACTTTTCGGGGAAATGTGCGCGGAACCCCTATTTGTTTATTTTTCTAAATACATTCAAATAT
GTATCCGCTCATGAGACAATAACCCTGATAAATGCTTCAATAATATTGAAAAAGGAAGAGTCCTGAGGCG
GAAAGAACCAGCTGTGGAATGTGTGTCAGTTAGGGTGTGGAAAGTCCCCAGGCTCCCCAGCAGGCAGAAG
TATGCAAAGCATGCATCTCAATTAGTCAGCAACCAGGTGTGGAAAGTCCCCAGGCTCCCCAGCAGGCAGA
AGTATGCAAAGCATGCATCTCAATTAGTCAGCAACCATAGTCCCGCCCCTAACTCCGCCCATCCCGCCCC
TAACTCCGCCCAGTTCCGCCCATTCTCCGCCCCATGGCTGACTAATTTTTTTTATTTATGCAGAGGCCGA
GGCCGCCTCGGCCTCTGAGCTATTCCAGAAGTAGTGAGGAGGCTTTTTTGGAGGCCTAGGCTTTTGCAAA
GATCGATCAAGAGACAGGATGAGGATCGTTTCGCATGATTGAACAAGATGGATTGCACGCAGGTTCTCCG
GCCGCTTGGGTGGAGAGGCTATTCGGCTATGACTGGGCACAACAGACAATCGGCTGCTCTGATGCCGCCG
TGTTCCGGCTGTCAGCGCAGGGGCGCCCGGTTCTTTTTGTCAAGACCGACCTGTCCGGTGCCCTGAATGA
ACTGCAAGACGAGGCAGCGCGGCTATCGTGGCTGGCCACGACGGGCGTTCCTTGCGCAGCTGTGCTCGAC
GTTGTCACTGAAGCGGGAAGGGACTGGCTGCTATTGGGCGAAGTGCCGGGGCAGGATCTCCTGTCATCTC
ACCTTGCTCCTGCCGAGAAAGTATCCATCATGGCTGATGCAATGCGGCGGCTGCATACGCTTGATCCGGC
TACCTGCCCATTCGACCACCAAGCGAAACATCGCATCGAGCGAGCACGTACTCGGATGGAAGCCGGTCTT
GTCGATCAGGATGATCTGGACGAAGAGCATCAGGGGCTCGCGCCAGCCGAACTGTTCGCCAGGCTCAAGG
CGAGCATGCCCGACGGCGAGGATCTCGTCGTGACCCATGGCGATGCCTGCTTGCCGAATATCATGGTGGA
AAATGGCCGCTTTTCTGGATTCATCGACTGTGGCCGGCTGGGTGTGGCGGACCGCTATCAGGACATAGCG
TTGGCTACCCGTGATATTGCTGAAGAGCTTGGCGGCGAATGGGCTGACCGCTTCCTCGTGCTTTACGGTA
TCGCCGCTCCCGATTCGCAGCGCATCGCCTTCTATCGCCTTCTTGACGAGTTCTTCTGAGCGGGACTCTG
GGGTTCGAAATGACCGACCAAGCGACGCCCAACCTGCCATCACGAGATTTCGATTCCACCGCCGCCTTCT
ATGAAAGGTTGGGCTTCGGAATCGTTTTCCGGGACGCCGGCTGGATGATCCTCCAGCGCGGGGATCTCAT
GCTGGAGTTCTTCGCCCACCCTAGGGGGAGGCTAACTGAAACACGGAAGGAGACAATACCGGAAGGAACC
CGCGCTATGACGGCAATAAAAAGACAGAATAAAACGCACGGTGTTGGGTCGTTTGTTCATAAACGCGGGG
TTCGGTCCCAGGGCTGGCACTCTGTCGATACCCCACCGAGACCCCATTGGGGCCAATACGCCCGCGTTTC
TTCCTTTTCCCCACCCCACCCCCCAAGTTCGGGTGAAGGCCCAGGGCTCGCAGCCAACGTCGGGGCGGCA
GGCCCTGCCATAGCCTCAGGTTACTCATATATACTTTAGATTGATTTAAAACTTCATTTTTAATTTAAAA
GGATCTAGGTGAAGATCCTTTTTGATAATCTCATGACCAAAATCCCTTAACGTGAGTTTTCGTTCCACTG
AGCGTCAGACCCCGTAGAAAAGATCAAAGGATCTTCTTGAGATCCTTTTTTTCTGCGCGTAATCTGCTGC
TTGCAAACAAAAAAACCACCGCTACCAGCGGTGGTTTGTTTGCCGGATCAAGAGCTACCAACTCTTTTTC
CGAAGGTAACTGGCTTCAGCAGAGCGCAGATACCAAATACTGTTCTTCTAGTGTAGCCGTAGTTAGGCCA
CCACTTCAAGAACTCTGTAGCACCGCCTACATACCTCGCTCTGCTAATCCTGTTACCAGTGGCTGCTGCC
AGTGGCGATAAGTCGTGTCTTACCGGGTTGGACTCAAGACGATAGTTACCGGATAAGGCGCAGCGGTCGG
GCTGAACGGGGGGTTCGTGCACACAGCCCAGCTTGGAGCGAACGACCTACACCGAACTGAGATACCTACA
GCGTGAGCTATGAGAAAGCGCCACGCTTCCCGAAGGGAGAAAGGCGGACAGGTATCCGGTAAGCGGCAGG
GTCGGAACAGGAGAGCGCACGAGGGAGCTTCCAGGGGGAAACGCCTGGTATCTTTATAGTCCTGTCGGGT
TTCGCCACCTCTGACTTGAGCGTCGATTTTTGTGATGCTCGTCAGGGGGGCGGAGCCTATGGAAAAACGC
CAGCAACGCGGCCTTTTTACGGTTCCTGGCCTTTTGCTGGCCTTTTGCTCACATGTTCTTTCCTGCGTTA
TCCCCTGATTCTGTGGATAACCGTATTACCGCCATGCATTAGTTATTAATAGTAATCAATTACGGGGTCA
TTAGTTCATAGCCCATATATGGAGTTCCG
